Addgene plasmid #141276: pDONR207 SARS-CoV-2 ORF7A
Purpose: Gateway-compatible Entry vector, with insert of ORF7A gene's CDS from SARS-CoV-2 isolate Wuhan-Hu-1
Depositing lab: Fritz Roth. Depositing organization: Sinai Health System. Publication: A Comprehensive, Flexible Collection of SARS-CoV-2 Coding Regions. Kim DK, Knapp JJ, Kuang D, Chawla A, Cassonnet P, Lee H, Sheykhkarimli D, Samavarchi-Tehrani P, Abdouni H, Rayhan A, Li R, Pogoutse O, Coyaud E, van der Werf S, Demeret C, Gingras AC, Taipale M, Raught B, Jacob Y, Roth FP. G3 (Bethesda). 2020 Aug 6. pii: g3.120.401554. doi: 10.1534/g3.120.401554. PubMed 32763951.
Backbone
  Vector backbone: pDONR207
  Backbone manufacturer: Invitrogen
  Backbone size w/o insert (bp): 5585
  Vector type: Gateway-compatible Entry vector
Growth in bacteria
  Bacterial resistance: Gentamicin, 10 μg/mL
  Growth temperature: 37°C
  Growth strain: DH5alpha
  Copy number: Unknown
Gene/Insert
  Gene/Insert name: ORF7A (alt name: Gene ID 43740573)
  Species: SARS-CoV-2 isolate Wuhan-Hu-1
  Insert size (bp): 366
  Mutation: Many synonymous changes due to codon optimization
  Entrez Gene: ORF7a (a.k.a. GU280_gp07)
  Cloning method: Gateway Cloning
  Sequencing primers: 5′ NA
Resource information
  A portion of this plasmid was derived from a plasmid made by: Synthesized from GenScript
Terms and licenses: Academic/Nonprofit Terms; Industry Terms
How to cite: pDONR207 SARS-CoV-2 ORF7A was a gift from Fritz Roth (Addgene plasmid # 141276 ; http://n2t.net/addgene:141276 ; RRID:Addgene_141276)
