[The description below was written by a language model from this plasmid's Addgene catalogue record and pLannotate feature annotations shown in this document.]
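Description:
pDONR207 SARS-CoV-2 ORF7A is a Gateway-compatible entry clone built on the Invitrogen pDONR207 donor backbone. It carries the coding sequence of the ORF7a accessory protein from SARS-CoV-2 isolate Wuhan-Hu-1. The insert is listed as 366 bp, was obtained by gene synthesis, and is codon-optimized, so it differs from the viral sequence by many synonymous changes while encoding the native protein. The sequenced record is 3,736 nt. This is smaller than the empty backbone size of 5,585 bp, as expected once the donor vector's counter-selection cassette has been replaced by the short insert during Gateway cloning.

The plasmid is propagated in E. coli through a high-copy ColE1/pUC-type origin. Selection uses gentamicin, with resistance provided by the aacC1 gentamicin acetyltransferase gene, which sits downstream of a class 1 integron Pc promoter. The automated annotation also reports two kanamycin-resistance fragments flanking the gentamicin cassette and a short RSF origin fragment. These appear to be backbone remnants, and only gentamicin is listed as a selection marker.

The ORF7a CDS lies between two attL recombination sites, which the software labels attL3 and attL2. The rrnB T1 and T2 terminators sit upstream and insulate the insert from read-through transcription. No promoter, tag or reporter is annotated for the insert, which is consistent with an entry clone that is not meant to drive expression itself. The attL sites instead allow LR Clonase-mediated transfer of the ORF into any compatible destination vector. The plasmid belongs to a collection of SARS-CoV-2 coding regions intended as a flexible resource. ORF7a itself is annotated as an antagonist of the host restriction factor tetherin (BST2).
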