Features (pLannotate 1.2.2; 12 found; start..end, strand, type, name):
     23..83      +  rep_origin     RSF ori (fragment): Plasmids containing the RSF 1030 origin of replication can be propagated in E. coli cells that contain additional plasmids with compatible origins.
    110..137     -  terminator     rrnB T2 terminator: transcription terminator T2 from the E. coli rrnB gene
    269..312     +  terminator     rrnB T1 terminator: Escherichia coli rrnB; transcription terminator T1 from the E. coli rrnB gene
    369..464     +  protein_bind   attL3: mutant version of attL; recombination site for the Gateway® LR reaction LR Clonase™
    467..829     +  CDS            NS7A_SARS2: Experimental evidence at protein level: Swiss-Prot protein existence level 1. Plays a role as antagonist of host tetherin (BST2), disrupting its antiviral effect. Acts by binding to BST2 thereby interfering with its glycosylation. May suppress small interfering RNA (siRNA). May bind to host ITGAL, thereby playing a role in attachment or modulation of leukocytes. From Severe acute respiratory syndrome coronavirus 2 (2019-nCoV) (SARS-CoV-2).
    834..933     -  protein_bind   attL2: mutant version of attL; recombination site for the Gateway® LR reaction LR Clonase™
   1056..1682    +  CDS            KanR (fragment): aminoglycoside phosphotransferase; aph(3')-Ia; confers resistance to kanamycin in bacteria or G418 (Geneticin®) in eukaryotes
   1716..2249    -  CDS            GmR: gentamycin acetyltransferase; aacC1; confers resistance to gentamycin
   2438..2466    -  promoter       Pc promoter: intI1 (promoter lies within the coding sequence); class 1 integron promoter
   2444..2791    -  CDS            YPR2_ECOLX (fragment): Protein predicted: Swiss-Prot protein existence level 4. From Escherichia coli.
   2796..2980    +  CDS            KanR (fragment): aminoglycoside phosphotransferase; aph(3')-Ia; confers resistance to kanamycin in bacteria or G418 (Geneticin®) in eukaryotes
   3123..3711    +  rep_origin     ori: high-copy-number ColE1/pMB1/pBR322/pUC origin of replication
>Addgene plasmid #141276 | pDONR207 SARS-CoV-2 ORF7A | addgene full sequence | sequence record 288105 | Addgene NGS Result
GGTTCCTGGCCTTTTGCTGGCCTTTTGCTCACATGTTCTTTCCTGCGTTATCCCCTGATTCTGTGGATAA
CCGTATTACCGCTAGCCAGGAAGAGTTTGTAGAAACGCAAAAAGGCCATCCGTCAGGATGGCCTTCTGCT
TAGTTTGATGCCTGGCAGTTTATGGCGGGCGTCCTGCCCGCCACCCTCCGGGCCGTTGCTTCACAACGTT
CAAATCCGCTCCCGGCGGATTTGTCCTACTCAGGAGAGCGTTCACCGACAAACAACAGATAAAACGAAAG
GCCCAGTCTTCCGACTGAGCCTTTCGTTTTATTTGATGCCTGGCAGTTCCCTACTCTCGCGTTAACGCTA
GCATGGATCTCGGGCCCCAAATAATGATTTTATTTTGACTGATAGTGACCTGTTCGTTGCAACAAATTGA
TGAGCAATGCTTTTTTATAATGCCAACTTTGTACAAAAAAGTTGGCATGAAGATCATCCTGTTCCTGGCC
CTGATCACCCTGGCTACCTGCGAGCTGTACCACTACCAGGAATGCGTGCGCGGTACCACCGTGCTGCTGA
AGGAGCCTTGCAGCTCCGGCACCTACGAAGGAAACTCCCCCTTCCACCCTCTGGCCGACAACAAGTTCGC
TCTGACCTGCTTCTCTACTCAGTTCGCCTTCGCTTGCCCTGATGGTGTGAAGCACGTGTACCAGCTGCGC
GCCAGGTCTGTGAGCCCAAAGCTGTTCATCAGACAGGAGGAAGTGCAGGAGCTGTACAGCCCCATCTTCC
TGATCGTGGCCGCTATCGTGTTCATCACCCTGTGCTTCACCCTGAAGCGTAAGACCGAATAATACCCAAC
TTTCTTGTACAAAGTTGGCATTATAAGAAAGCATTGCTTATCAATTTGTTGCAACGAACAGGTCACTATC
AGTCAAAATAAAATCATTATTTGCCATCCAGCTGCAGCTCTGGCCCGTGTCTCAAAATCTCTGATGTTAC
ATTGCACAAGATAAAAATATATCATCATGAACAATAAAACTGTCTGCTTACATAAACAGTAATACAAGGG
GTGTTATGAGCCATATTCAACGGGAAACGTCGAGGCCGCGATTAAATTCCAACATGGATGCTGATTTATA
TGGGTATAAATGGGCTCGCGATAATGTCGGGCAATCAGGTGCGACAATCTATCGCTTGTATGGGAAGCCC
GATGCGCCAGAGTTGTTTCTGAAACATGGCAAAGGTAGCGTTGCCAATGATGTTACAGATGAGATGGTCA
GACTAAACTGGCTGACGGAATTTATGCCTCTTCCGACCATCAAGCATTTTATCCGTACTCCTGATGATGC
ATGGTTACTCACCACTGCGATCCCCGGAAAAACAGCATTCCAGGTATTAGAAGAATATCCTGATTCAGGT
GAAAATATTGTTGATGCGCTGGCAGTGTTCCTGCGCCGGTTGCATTCGATTCCTGTTTGTAATTGTCCTT
TTAACAGCGATCGCGTATTTCGTCTCGCTCAGGCGCAATCACGAATGAATAACGGTTTGGTTGATGCGAG
TGATTTTGATGACGAGCGTAATGGCTGGCCTGTTGAACAAGTCTGGAAAGAAATGCATAAACTTTTGCCA
TTCTCACCGGATTCAGTCGTCACTCATGGTGATTTCTCACTTGATAACCTTATTTTTGACGAGGGGAAAT
TAGGCCGGGAAGCCGATCTCGGCTTGAACGAATTGTTAGGTGGCGGTACTTGGGTCGATATCAAAGTGCA
TCACTTCTTCCCGTATGCCCAACTTTGTATAGAGAGCCACTGCGGGATCGTCACCGTAATCTGCTTGCAC
GTAGATCACATAAGCACCAAGCGCGTTGGCCTCATGCTTGAGGAGATTGATGAGCGCGGTGGCAATGCCC
TGCCTCCGGTGCTCGCCGGAGACTGCGAGATCATAGATATAGATCTCACTACGCGGCTGCTCAAACTTGG
GCAGAACGTAAGCCGCGAGAGCGCCAACAACCGCTTCTTGGTCGAAGGCAGCAAGCGCGATGAATGTCTT
ACTACGGAGCAAGTTCCCGAGGTAATCGGAGTCCGGCTGATGTTGGGAGTAGGTGGCTACGTCTCCGAAC
TCACGACCGAAAAGATCAAGAGCAGCCCGCATGGATTTGACTTGGTCAGGGCCGAGCCTACATGTGCGAA
TGATGCCCATACTTGAGCCACCTAACTTTGTTTTAGGGCGACTGCCCTGCTGCGTAACATCGTTGCTGCT
GCGTAACATCGTTGCTGCTCCATAACATCAAACATCGACCCACGGCGTAACGCGCTTGCTGCTTGGATGC
CCGAGGCATAGACTGTACAAAAAAACAGTCATAACAAGCCATGAAAACCGCCACTGCGCCGTTACCACCG
CTGCGTTCGGTCAAGGTTCTGGACCAGTTGCGTGAGCGCATACGCTACTTGCATTACAGTTTACGAACCG
AACAGGCTTATGTCAACTGGGTTCGTGCCTTCATCCGTTTCCACGGTGTGCGTCACCCGGCAACCTTGGG
CAGCAGCGAAGTCGAGGCATTTCTGTCCTGGCTGGCGAACGAGCGCAAGGTTTCGGTCTCCACGCATCGT
CAGGCATTGGCGGCCTTGCTGTTCTTCTACGGCAAGGTGCTGTGCACGGATCTGCCCTGGCTTCAGGAGA
TCGGAAGACCTCGGCCGTCGCGGCGCTTGCCGGTGGTGCTGACCCCGGATGAAGTGGTTCGCATCCTCGG
TTTTCTGGAAGGCGAGCATCGTTTGTTCGCCCAGGACTCTAGCTATAGTTCTAGTGGTTGGCTACTAATA
GGTTGTATTGATGTTGGACGAGTCGGAATCGCAGACCGATACCAGGATCTTGCCATCCTATGGAACTGCC
TCGGTGAGTTTTCTCCTTCATTACAGAAACGGCTTTTTCAAAAATATGGTATTGATAATCCTGATATGAA
TAAATTGCAGTTTCATTTGATGCTCGATGAGTTTTTCTAATCAGAATTGGTTAATTGGTTGTAACACTGG
CAGAGCATTACGCTGACTTGACGGGACGGCGCAAGCTCATGACCAAAATCCCTTAACGTGAGTTTTCGTT
CCACTGAGCGTCAGACCCCGTAGAAAAGATCAAAGGATCTTCTTGAGATCCTTTTTTTCTGCGCGTAATC
TGCTGCTTGCAAACAAAAAAACCACCGCTACCAGCGGTGGTTTGTTTGCCGGATCAAGAGCTACCAACTC
TTTTTCCGAAGGTAACTGGCTTCAGCAGAGCGCAGATACCAAATACTGTTCTTCTAGTGTAGCCGTAGTT
AGGCCACCACTTCAAGAACTCTGTAGCACCGCCTACATACCTCGCTCTGCTAATCCTGTTACCAGTGGCT
GCTGCCAGTGGCGATAAGTCGTGTCTTACCGGGTTGGACTCAAGACGATAGTTACCGGATAAGGCGCAGC
GGTCGGGCTGAACGGGGGGTTCGTGCACACAGCCCAGCTTGGAGCGAACGACCTACACCGAACTGAGATA
CCTACAGCGTGAGCTATGAGAAAGCGCCACGCTTCCCGAAGGGAGAAAGGCGGACAGGTATCCGGTAAGC
GGCAGGGTCGGAACAGGAGAGCGCACGAGGGAGCTTCCAGGGGGAAACGCCTGGTATCTTTATAGTCCTG
TCGGGTTTCGCCACCTCTGACTTGAGCGTCGATTTTTGTGATGCTCGTCAGGGGGGCGGAGCCTATGGAA
AAACGCCAGCAACGCGGCCTTTTTAC
