>Addgene plasmid #141276 | pDONR207 SARS-CoV-2 ORF7A | depositor partial sequence | sequence record 275557 | Insersted CDS with stop codon
ATGAAGATCATCCTGTTCCTGGCCCTGATCACCCTGGCTACCTGCGAGCTGTACCACTACCAGGAATGCG
TGCGCGGTACCACCGTGCTGCTGAAGGAGCCTTGCAGCTCCGGCACCTACGAAGGAAACTCCCCCTTCCA
CCCTCTGGCCGACAACAAGTTCGCTCTGACCTGCTTCTCTACTCAGTTCGCCTTCGCTTGCCCTGATGGT
GTGAAGCACGTGTACCAGCTGCGCGCCAGGTCTGTGAGCCCAAAGCTGTTCATCAGACAGGAGGAAGTGC
AGGAGCTGTACAGCCCCATCTTCCTGATCGTGGCCGCTATCGTGTTCATCACCCTGTGCTTCACCCTGAA
GCGTAAGACCGAATAA
