>Addgene plasmid #141276 | pDONR207 SARS-CoV-2 ORF7A | addgene partial sequence | sequence record 276453 | pDONR201F 5'-TCGCGTTAACGCTAGCATGGATCTC-3'
ATTTTGACTGATAGTGACCTGTTCGTTGCAACAAATTGATGAGCAATGCTTTTTTATAATGCCAACTTTG
TACAAAAAAGTTGGCATGAAGATCATCCTGTTCCTGGCCCTGATCACCCTGGCTACCTGCGAGCTGTACC
ACTACCAGGAATGCGTGCGCGGTACCACCGTGCTGCTGAAGGAGCCTTGCAGCTCCGGCACCTACGAAGG
AAACTCCCCCTTCCACCCTCTGGCCGACAACAAGTTCGCTCTGACCTGCTTCTCTACTCAGTTCGCCTTC
GCTTGCCCTGATGGTGTGAAGCACGTGTACCAGCTGCGCGCCAGGTCTGTGAGCCCAAAGCTGTTCATCA
GACAGGAGGAAGTGCAGGAGCTGTACAGCCCCATCTTCCTGATCGTGGCCGCTATCGTGTTCATCACCCT
GTGCTTCACCCTGAAGCGTAAGACCGAATAATACCCAACTTTCTTGTACAAAGTTGGCATTATAAGAAAG
CATTGCTTATCAATTTGTTGCAACGAACAGGTCACTATCAGTCAAAATAAAATCATTATTTGCCATCCAG
CTGCAGCTCTGGCCCGTGTCTCAAAATCTCTGATGTTACATTGCACAAGATAAAAATATATCATCATGAA
CAATAAAACTGTCTGCTTACATAAACAGTAATACAAGGGGTGTTATGAGCCATATTCAACGGGAAACGTC
GAGGCCGCGATTAAATTCCAACATGGATGCTGATTTATATGGGTATAAATGGGCTCGCGATAATGTCGGG
CAATCAGGTGCGACAATCTATCGCTTGTATGGGAAGCCCGATGCGCCAGAGTTGTTTCTGAAACATGGCA
AAGGTAGCGTTGCCAATGATGTTACAGATGAGATGGTCAGACTAAACTGGCTGACGGAATTTATGCCTCT
TCCGACCATCAAGCATTTTATCCGTACTCCTGATGATGCATGGTTACTCACCACTGCGATCCCCGGAAAA
