>Addgene plasmid #141276 | pDONR207 SARS-CoV-2 ORF7A | addgene partial sequence | sequence record 276454 | pENTR4-R 5'-attttgagacacgggccaga-3'
ATGATTTTATTTTGACTGATAGTGACCTGTTCGTTGCAACAAATTGATAAGCAATGCTTTCTTATAATGC
CAACTTTGTACAAGAAAGTTGGGTATTATTCGGTCTTACGCTTCAGGGTGAAGCACAGGGTGATGAACAC
GATAGCGGCCACGATCAGGAAGATGGGGCTGTACAGCTCCTGCACTTCCTCCTGTCTGATGAACAGCTTT
GGGCTCACAGACCTGGCGCGCAGCTGGTACACGTGCTTCACACCATCAGGGCAAGCGAAGGCGAACTGAG
TAGAGAAGCAGGTCAGAGCGAACTTGTTGTCGGCCAGAGGGTGGAAGGGGGAGTTTCCTTCGTAGGTGCC
GGAGCTGCAAGGCTCCTTCAGCAGCACGGTGGTACCGCGCACGCATTCCTGGTAGTGGTACAGCTCGCAG
GTAGCCAGGGTGATCAGGGCCAGGAACAGGATGATCTTCATGCCAACTTTTTTGTACAAAGTTGGCATTA
TAAAAAAGCATTGCTCATCAATTTGTTGCAACGAACAGGTCACTATCAGTCAAAATAAAATCATTATTTG
GGGCCCGAGATCCATGCTAGCGTTAACGCGAGAGTAGGGAACTGCCAGGCATCAAATAAAACGAAAGGCT
CAGTCGGAAGACTGGGCCTTTCGTTTTATCTGTTGTTTGTCGGTGAACGCTCTCCTGAGTAGGACAAATC
CGCCGGGAGCGGATTTGAACGTTGTGAAGCAACGGCCCGGAGGGTGGCG
